>Addgene plasmid #34484 | KHBD00369 | depositor partial sequence | sequence record 41051 | KHBD00369 sequence 597 bps
ATGGAACGTGAATCTAACCCAATGCAACCCATGTGCCGCTCCGGTTGCGGCTTCTATGGTAATCCAGCCA
CAGATGGTCTCTGCTCCGTATGCTATAAGGACTCGCTTAGAAAAAAGCAACAGCCACCTGTGAGCAGCAC
ACCTGTCTCCGTTCCAAGCCCACAACCTAGCCCCACATTCAGTCCGGCCATCGCAATCACCAACACCGCA
CAGCCCACAGTCACCAGTTTACAACAGCCACACAACGATGTCAAAGAGAAAATCACCGAAGAAGCCGCCG
CTGCTGCCAAAGTCAACAGCGAAGCCATCACATCGGCGACTGGTCCAAACACTTCCACACAAGCAGCCGC
CTCCGCCAACGAGGAGGATGACAAGGACAAGGAAGACGATAAGGATGCCAAAAAGAAGAAGAACCGATGT
GGCGAGTGCCGCAAGAAAGTTGGCCTGACCGGTTTCCAGTGTCGCTGCGGCGGTCTGTACTGCGCCGTGC
ATCGTTATTCTGATAAACATAACTGCACATTCGATTATAGAGAGCATGGCGCACAGGAAATCCGACGCAA
CAATCCGGTTGTCGTTGGCGAGAAGATTCAAAAGATT
