>Addgene plasmid #34484 | KHBD00369 | addgene partial sequence | sequence record 42473 | M13-F20 5'-TGTAAAACGACGGCCAGT-3'
TTTTTTTGACTGATAGTGACCTGTTCGTTGCAACAAATTGATGAGCAATGCTTTTTTATAATGCCAACTT
TGTACAAAAAAGTTGGCACCATGGAACGTGAATCTAACCCAATGCAACCCATGTGCCGCTCCGGTTGCGG
CTTCTATGGTAATCCAGCCACAGATGGTCTCTGCTCCGTATGCTATAAGGACTCGCTTAGAAAAAAGCAA
CAGCCACCTGTGAGCAGCACACCTGTCTCCGTTCCAAGCCCACAACCTAGCCCCACATTCAGTCCGGCCA
TCGCAATCACCAACACCGCACAGCCCACAGTCACCAGTTTACAACAGCCACACAACGATGTCAAAGAGAA
AATCACCGAAGAAGCCGCCGCTGCTGCCAAAGTCAACAGCGAAGCCATCACATCGGCGACTGGTCCAAAC
ACTTCCACACAAGCAGCCGCCTCCGCCAACGAGGAGGATGACAAGGACAAGGAAGACGATAAGGATGCCA
AAAAGAAGAAGAACCGATGTGGCGAGTGCCGCAAGAAAGTTGGCCTGACCGGTTTCCAGTGTCGCTGCGG
CGGTCTGTACTGCGCCGTGCATCGTTATTCTGATAAACATAACTGCACATTCGATTATAGAGAGCATGGC
GCACAGGAAATCCGACGCAACAATCCGGTTGTCGTTGGCGAGAAGATTCAAAAGATTTTGCCAACTTTCT
TGTACAAAGTTGGCATTATAAGAAAGCATTGCTTATCAATTTGTTGCAACGAACAGGTCACTATCAGTCA
AAATAAAATCATTATTTGCCATCCAGCTGATATCCCCTAT
