[The description below was written by a language model from this plasmid's Addgene catalogue record.]
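Description:
KHBD00369 is a Gateway clone built in the pDONR221 backbone, carrying the open reading frame of the Drosophila melanogaster gene CG33936 (FBgn0053936). The record lists the vector type as a Gateway donor vector, but because the insert was introduced by Gateway cloning, the plasmid functions in practice as an entry clone. Recombination of an ORF into pDONR221 normally replaces the donor's counter-selection cassette and leaves the insert flanked by attL recombination sites, although no feature table is provided to confirm the exact elements present. The plasmid is maintained in E. coli as a high-copy construct under kanamycin selection. The backbone is recorded as 2536 bp without the insert, and the insert as 597 bp. M13 forward and reverse primer sites flank the cloning region and are used for sequence verification.

The plasmid has no stated promoter or expression elements for the insert, which is consistent with its role as a shuttle intermediate rather than an expression vector. The depositor notes that ORFs in this collection were cloned open-ended, without a stop codon. After LR recombination into a suitable destination vector, the coding sequence can therefore be read through into a C-terminal tag or fusion partner, and N-terminal fusions also remain possible. The clone belongs to a collection associated with a study on automated protein-DNA interaction screening of Drosophila regulatory elements. This suggests its intended use is transfer of the CG33936 ORF into destination vectors for such interaction assays, though the record does not specify the destination vectors or describe the function of the encoded protein.
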