Addgene plasmid #34484: KHBD00369
Depositing lab: Bart Deplancke. Depositing organization: Swiss Federal Institute of Technology (EPFL). Publication: Automated protein-DNA interaction screening of Drosophila regulatory elements. Korneel Hens, Jean-Daniel Feuz, Alina Isakova, Antonina Lagovitina, Andreas Massouras, Julien Bryois, Patrick Callaerts, Susan E. Celniker, Bart Deplancke. Nat Methods. 2011 Oct 30;8(12):1065-70. 10.1038/nmeth.1763 PubMed 22037703.
Backbone
  Vector backbone: pDONR221
  Backbone manufacturer: Invitrogen
  Backbone size w/o insert (bp): 2536
  Vector type: Gateway Donor Vector
Growth in bacteria
  Bacterial resistance: Kanamycin, 50 μg/mL
  Growth temperature: 37°C
  Growth strain: DH5alpha
  Copy number: High Copy
Gene/Insert
  Gene/Insert name: CG33936 (alt names: FBgn0053936; CG33936)
  Species: D. melanogaster (fly)
  Insert size (bp): 597
  Entrez Gene: CG33936 (a.k.a. Dmel_CG33936, BcDNA:RE70963, CG16750, CG16751, CG33187, CG33188, Dmel\CG33936, anon-85Da, drn)
  Cloning method: Gateway Cloning
  Sequencing primers: 5′ M13F; 3′ M13R
Terms and licenses: Academic/Nonprofit Terms; Industry Terms: Not Available to Industry
Depositor comments: Please note that the ORFs in this collection were cloned open-ended (without a stop codon).
How to cite: KHBD00369 was a gift from Bart Deplancke (Addgene plasmid # 34484 ; http://n2t.net/addgene:34484 ; RRID:Addgene_34484)
